Addgene plasmid #163674: TMD19
Purpose: Expresses a ST6GAL1 mutant with 19 amino acids in its TMD in mammalian cells
Depositing lab: Lei Lu. Depositing organization: Nanyang Technological University (NTU). Publication: A quantitative study of the Golgi retention of glycosyltransferases. Sun X, Mahajan D, Chen B, Song Z, Lu L. J Cell Sci. 2021 Oct 15;134(20). pii: 272560. doi: 10.1242/jcs.258564. Epub 2021 Oct 21. PubMed 34533190.
Backbone
  Vector backbone: pmoxGFP-N1
  Backbone manufacturer: E. Snapp (Addgene plasmid # 68070)
  Backbone size w/o insert (bp): 4695
  Total vector size (bp): 5040
  Modifications to backbone: The original NdeI in pmoxGFP-N1 is abolished.
  Vector type: Mammalian Expression
Growth in bacteria
  Bacterial resistance: Kanamycin, 50 μg/mL
  Growth temperature: 37°C
  Growth strain: DH5alpha
  Copy number: High Copy
Gene/Insert
  Gene/Insert name: partial length ST6 beta-galactoside alpha-2,6-sialyltransferase 1 mutant (alt names: ST6GAL1; ST)
  Species: H. sapiens (human)
  Insert size (bp): 345
  Mutation: For this partial length ST chimera, two restriction sites, SpeI and NdeI, were introduced into the TMD by silent muation and its TMD length is elongated to 19 amino acids by inserting Ala and Val residues.
  GenBank ID: BC040009
  Entrez Gene: ST6GAL1 (a.k.a. CDw75, SIAT1, ST6GalI, ST6N)
  Tag / fusion protein: GFP (C terminal on backbone)
  Cloning method: Restriction Enzyme; 5′ cloning site XhoI (not destroyed); 3′ cloning site AgeI (not destroyed)
  Sequencing primers: 5′ CMV-F
Terms and licenses: Academic/Nonprofit Terms; Industry Terms: Not Available to Industry
How to cite: TMD19 was a gift from Lei Lu (Addgene plasmid # 163674 ; http://n2t.net/addgene:163674 ; RRID:Addgene_163674)
