[The description below was written by a language model from this plasmid's Addgene catalogue record and pLannotate feature annotations shown in this document.]
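Description:
TMD19 is a mammalian expression plasmid of about 5.0 kb built on pmoxGFP-N1, an N1-style backbone in which the original NdeI site has been abolished. It is propagated in E. coli from a high-copy ColE1/pUC-type origin and selected with kanamycin. The single NeoR/KanR (Tn5 aminoglycoside phosphotransferase) gene is driven by tandem bacterial (bla) and SV40 early promoters and terminated by the HSV TK polyadenylation signal, so the same marker can also confer G418 resistance in mammalian cells. An f1 origin is also present. The short large T antigen, ble and bGH poly(A) fragments in the annotation appear to be partial matches to backbone sequence rather than functional parts.

The payload is a 345 bp partial-length fragment of human ST6GAL1 (beta-galactoside alpha-2,6-sialyltransferase 1), cloned between XhoI and AgeI downstream of the CMV immediate-early enhancer and promoter. It is followed by moxGFP as a C-terminal fusion, with the SV40 poly(A) signal ending the transcript. moxGFP is a monomeric GFP variant optimized for oxidizing environments such as the secretory pathway, which suits a tag attached to a Golgi enzyme fragment. The transmembrane domain (TMD) of the fragment was engineered in two ways. SpeI and NdeI sites were introduced by silent mutation, and the TMD was lengthened to 19 amino acids by inserting alanine and valine residues. The removal of the backbone NdeI site presumably keeps the new site unique for swapping TMD variants, although the record does not say so. The plasmid expresses this fluorescent TMD-length mutant in mammalian cells and comes from a quantitative study of the Golgi retention of glycosyltransferases.
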