Features (pLannotate 1.2.2; 15 found; start..end, strand, type, name):
      3..368     +  enhancer       CMV enhancer: human cytomegalovirus immediate early enhancer
    369..572     +  promoter       CMV promoter: human cytomegalovirus (CMV) immediate early promoter
    595..622     +  misc_feature   MCS (fragment): multiple cloning site
    629..973     +  CDS            ST6GAL1 (fragment): SIAT1_HUMAN - Also known as SIAT1. Experimental evidence at protein level: Swiss-Prot protein existence level 1. Transfers sialic acid from CMP-sialic acid to galactose- containing acceptor substrates. From Homo sapiens (Human).
    989..1708    +  CDS            moxGFP: monomeric GFP variant optimized for use in oxidizing environments such as the secretory pathway (Costantini et al., 2015)
   1724..1807    +  CDS            large T antigen (fragment): large T antigen from SV40 (simian virus 40)
   1830..1951    +  polyA_signal   SV40 poly(A) signal: SV40 polyadenylation signal
   1985..2413    -  rep_origin     f1 ori (sequence partly withheld): f1 bacteriophage origin of replication; arrow indicates direction of (+) strand synthesis
   2440..2544    +  promoter       AmpR promoter: bla
   2546..2903    +  promoter       SV40 promoter: SV40 enhancer and early promoter
   2938..3732    +  CDS            NeoR/KanR: aminoglycoside phosphotransferase from Tn5; aph(3')-II (or nptII); confers resistance to neomycin, kanamycin, and G418 (Geneticin®)
   3753..3905    +  CDS            ble (fragment): BLE_KLEPN - Experimental evidence at protein level: Swiss-Prot protein existence level 1. Binding protein with a strong affinity to the bleomycin family of antibiotics. Binds to CL990; an antimitotic-antibiotic compound. From Klebsiella pneumoniae.
   3964..4011    +  polyA_signal   HSV TK poly(A) signal: herpes simplex virus thymidine kinase polyadenylation signal (Cole and Stacy, 1985)
   4102..4118    -  polyA_signal   bGH poly(A) signal (fragment): bovine growth hormone polyadenylation signal
   4340..4928    +  rep_origin     ori: high-copy-number ColE1/pMB1/pBR322/pUC origin of replication
>Addgene plasmid #163674 | TMD19 | addgene full sequence | sequence record 322678 | Addgene NGS Result
ATTAGTTATTAATAGTAATCAATTACGGGGTCATTAGTTCATAGCCCATATATGGAGTTCCGCGTTACAT
AACTTACGGTAAATGGCCCGCCTGGCTGACCGCCCAACGACCCCCGCCCATTGACGTCAATAATGACGTA
TGTTCCCATAGTAACGCCAATAGGGACTTTCCATTGACGTCAATGGGTGGAGTATTTACGGTAAACTGCC
CACTTGGCAGTACATCAAGTGTATCATATATGCCAAGTACGCCCCCTATTGACGTCAATGACGGTAAATG
GCCCGCCTGGCATTATGCCCAGTACATGACCTTATGGGACTTTCCTACTTGGCAGTACATCTACGTATTA
GTCATCGCTATTACCATGGTGATGCGGTTTTGGCAGTACATCAATGGGCGTGGATAGCGGTTTGACTCAC
GGGGATTTCCAAGTCTCCACCCCATTGACGTCAATGGGAGTTTGTTTTGGCACCAAAATCAACGGGACTT
TCCAAAATGTCGTAACAACTCCGCCCCATTGACGCAAATGGGCGGTAGGCGTGTACGGTGGGAGGTCTAT
ATAAGCAGAGCTGGTTTAGTGAACCGTCAGATCCGCTAGCGCTACCGGACTCAGATCTCGAGGCCACCAT
GATTCACACCAACCTGAAGAAAAAGTTCAGCTGCTGCGTACTAGTCGCAGTATTTCTTCTGTTTGCAGTG
ATATGTGTGTGGAAGGAAAAGAAGAAAGGGAGTTACTATGATTCCTTTAAATTGCAAACCAAGGAATTCC
AGGTGTTAAAGAGTCTGGGGAAATTGGCCATGGGGTCTGATTCCCAGTCTGTATCCTCAAGCAGCACCCA
GGACCCCCACAGGGGCCGCCAGACCCTCGGCAGTCTCAGAGGCCTAGCCAAGGCCAAACCAGAGGCCTCC
TTCCAGGTGTGGAACAAGGACAGCTCTTCCAAAAACCTTATCCCTAGGCTGCAAAAGATCTGGGCACCGG
TCGCCACCATGGTGTCCAAGGGCGAGGAGCTGTTCACCGGGGTGGTGCCCATCCTGGTCGAGCTGGACGG
CGACGTAAACGGCCACAAGTTCTCCGTGCGGGGCGAGGGCGAGGGCGATGCCACCAACGGCAAGCTGACC
CTGAAGTTCATCAGCACCACCGGCAAGCTGCCCGTGCCCTGGCCCACCCTCGTGACCACCCTGACCTACG
GCGTGCAGAGCTTCTCCCGCTACCCCGACCACATGAAGCGCCACGACTTCTTCAAGAGCGCCATGCCCGA
AGGCTACGTCCAGGAGCGCACCATCTCCTTCAAGGACGACGGCACCTACAAGACCCGCGCCGAGGTGAAG
TTCGAGGGCGACACCCTGGTGAACCGCATCGAGCTGAAGGGCATCGACTTCAAGGAGGACGGCAACATCC
TGGGGCACAAGCTGGAGTACAACTTCAACTCCCACAACGTCTATATCACCGCCGACAAGCAGAAGAACGG
CATCAAGGCCAACTTCAAGATCCGCCACAACGTGGAGGACGGCTCCGTGCAGCTCGCCGACCACTACCAG
CAGAACACCCCCATCGGCGACGGCCCCGTGCTGCTGCCCGACAACCACTACCTGTCCACCCAGTCCAAGC
TGTCCAAAGACCCCAACGAGAAGCGCGATCACATGGTCCTTCTGGAATTCGTGACCGCCGCCGGGATCAC
TCACGGCATGGACGAGCTGTACAAGTAAGCGGCCGCGACTCTAGATCATAATCAGCCATACCACATTTGT
AGAGGTTTTACTTGCTTTAAAAAACCTCCCACACCTCCCCCTGAACCTGAAACATAAAATGAATGCAATT
GTTGTTGTTAACTTGTTTATTGCAGCTTATAATGGTTACAAATAAAGCAATAGCATCACAAATTTCACAA
ATAAAGCATTTTTTTCACTGCATTCTAGTTGTGGTTTGTCCAAACTCATCAATGTATCTTAAGGCGTAAA
TTGTAAGCGTTAATATTTTGTTAAAATTCGCGTTAAATTTTTGTTAAATCAGCTCATTTTTTAACCAATA
GGCCGAAATCGGCAAAATCCCTTATAAATCAAAAGAATAGACCGAGATAGGGT
[37 nt withheld, positions 2084-2120]
AAAGAACGTGGACTCCAACGTCAAAGG
[49 nt withheld, positions 2148-2196]
T
[91 nt withheld, positions 2198-2288]
G
[124 nt withheld, positions 2290-2413]
CAGGTGGCACTTTTCGGGGAAATGTGCGCGGAACCCCTATTTGTTTATTTTTCTAAATACATTCAAATAT
GTATCCGCTCATGAGACAATAACCCTGATAAATGCTTCAATAATATTGAAAAAGGAAGAGTCCTGAGGCG
GAAAGAACCAGCTGTGGAATGTGTGTCAGTTAGGGTGTGGAAAGTCCCCAGGCTCCCCAGCAGGCAGAAG
TATGCAAAGCATGCATCTCAATTAGTCAGCAACCAGGTGTGGAAAGTCCCCAGGCTCCCCAGCAGGCAGA
AGTATGCAAAGCATGCATCTCAATTAGTCAGCAACCATAGTCCCGCCCCTAACTCCGCCCATCCCGCCCC
TAACTCCGCCCAGTTCCGCCCATTCTCCGCCCCATGGCTGACTAATTTTTTTTATTTATGCAGAGGCCGA
GGCCGCCTCGGCCTCTGAGCTATTCCAGAAGTAGTGAGGAGGCTTTTTTGGAGGCCTAGGCTTTTGCAAA
GATCGATCAAGAGACAGGATGAGGATCGTTTCGCATGATTGAACAAGATGGATTGCACGCAGGTTCTCCG
GCCGCTTGGGTGGAGAGGCTATTCGGCTATGACTGGGCACAACAGACAATCGGCTGCTCTGATGCCGCCG
TGTTCCGGCTGTCAGCGCAGGGGCGCCCGGTTCTTTTTGTCAAGACCGACCTGTCCGGTGCCCTGAATGA
ACTGCAAGACGAGGCAGCGCGGCTATCGTGGCTGGCCACGACGGGCGTTCCTTGCGCAGCTGTGCTCGAC
GTTGTCACTGAAGCGGGAAGGGACTGGCTGCTATTGGGCGAAGTGCCGGGGCAGGATCTCCTGTCATCTC
ACCTTGCTCCTGCCGAGAAAGTATCCATCATGGCTGATGCAATGCGGCGGCTGCATACGCTTGATCCGGC
TACCTGCCCATTCGACCACCAAGCGAAACATCGCATCGAGCGAGCACGTACTCGGATGGAAGCCGGTCTT
GTCGATCAGGATGATCTGGACGAAGAGCATCAGGGGCTCGCGCCAGCCGAACTGTTCGCCAGGCTCAAGG
CGAGCATGCCCGACGGCGAGGATCTCGTCGTGACCCATGGCGATGCCTGCTTGCCGAATATCATGGTGGA
AAATGGCCGCTTTTCTGGATTCATCGACTGTGGCCGGCTGGGTGTGGCGGACCGCTATCAGGACATAGCG
TTGGCTACCCGTGATATTGCTGAAGAGCTTGGCGGCGAATGGGCTGACCGCTTCCTCGTGCTTTACGGTA
TCGCCGCTCCCGATTCGCAGCGCATCGCCTTCTATCGCCTTCTTGACGAGTTCTTCTGAGCGGGACTCTG
GGGTTCGAAATGACCGACCAAGCGACGCCCAACCTGCCATCACGAGATTTCGATTCCACCGCCGCCTTCT
ATGAAAGGTTGGGCTTCGGAATCGTTTTCCGGGACGCCGGCTGGATGATCCTCCAGCGCGGGGATCTCAT
GCTGGAGTTCTTCGCCCACCCTAGGGGGAGGCTAACTGAAACACGGAAGGAGACAATACCGGAAGGAACC
CGCGCTATGACGGCAATAAAAAGACAGAATAAAACGCACGGTGTTGGGTCGTTTGTTCATAAACGCGGGG
TTCGGTCCCAGGGCTGGCACTCTGTCGATACCCCACCGAGACCCCATTGGGGCCAATACGCCCGCGTTTC
TTCCTTTTCCCCACCCCACCCCCCAAGTTCGGGTGAAGGCCCAGGGCTCGCAGCCAACGTCGGGGCGGCA
GGCCCTGCCATAGCCTCAGGTTACTCATATATACTTTAGATTGATTTAAAACTTCATTTTTAATTTAAAA
GGATCTAGGTGAAGATCCTTTTTGATAATCTCATGACCAAAATCCCTTAACGTGAGTTTTCGTTCCACTG
AGCGTCAGACCCCGTAGAAAAGATCAAAGGATCTTCTTGAGATCCTTTTTTTCTGCGCGTAATCTGCTGC
TTGCAAACAAAAAAACCACCGCTACCAGCGGTGGTTTGTTTGCCGGATCAAGAGCTACCAACTCTTTTTC
CGAAGGTAACTGGCTTCAGCAGAGCGCAGATACCAAATACTGTTCTTCTAGTGTAGCCGTAGTTAGGCCA
CCACTTCAAGAACTCTGTAGCACCGCCTACATACCTCGCTCTGCTAATCCTGTTACCAGTGGCTGCTGCC
AGTGGCGATAAGTCGTGTCTTACCGGGTTGGACTCAAGACGATAGTTACCGGATAAGGCGCAGCGGTCGG
GCTGAACGGGGGGTTCGTGCACACAGCCCAGCTTGGAGCGAACGACCTACACCGAACTGAGATACCTACA
GCGTGAGCTATGAGAAAGCGCCACGCTTCCCGAAGGGAGAAAGGCGGACAGGTATCCGGTAAGCGGCAGG
GTCGGAACAGGAGAGCGCACGAGGGAGCTTCCAGGGGGAAACGCCTGGTATCTTTATAGTCCTGTCGGGT
TTCGCCACCTCTGACTTGAGCGTCGATTTTTGTGATGCTCGTCAGGGGGGCGGAGCCTATGGAAAAACGC
CAGCAACGCGGCCTTTTTACGGTTCCTGGCCTTTTGCTGGCCTTTTGCTCACATGTTCTTTCCTGCGTTA
TCCCCTGATTCTGTGGATAACCGTATTACCGCCATGC
